LOCUS       Exported 10097 bp ds-DNA circular SYN 13-MAY-2021
DEFINITION  Lentiviral expression of OXA1L L57F.
ACCESSION   .
VERSION     .
KEYWORDS    pHAGE-OXA1L-L57F
SOURCE      synthetic DNA construct
  ORGANISM  synthetic DNA construct
REFERENCE   1 (bases 1 to 10097)
  AUTHORS   Ng PK, Li J, Jeong KJ, Shao S, Chen H, Tsang YH, Sengupta S, Wang Z,
            Bhavana VH, Tran R, Soewito S, Minussi DC, Moreno D, Kong K,
            Dogruluk T, Lu H, Gao J, Tokheim C, Zhou DC, Johnson AM, Zeng J, Ip
            CKM, Ju Z, Wester M, Yu S, Li Y, Vellano CP, Schultz N, Karchin R,
            Ding L, Lu Y, Cheung LWT, Chen K, Shaw KR, Meric-Bernstam F, Scott
            KL, Yi S, Sahni N, Liang H, Mills GB
  TITLE     Systematic Functional Annotation of Somatic Mutations in Cancer.
  JOURNAL   Cancer Cell. 2018 Mar 12;33(3):450-462.e10. doi:
            10.1016/j.ccell.2018.01.021.
  PUBMED    29533785
REFERENCE   2 (bases 1 to 10097)
  AUTHORS   .
  TITLE     Direct Submission
  JOURNAL   Exported May 13, 2021 from SnapGene Server 1.1.58
            http://www.snapgene.com
FEATURES             Location/Qualifiers
     source          1..10097
                     /organism="synthetic DNA construct"
                     /mol_type="other DNA"
     LTR             1..634
                     /label=3' LTR
                     /note="3' long terminal repeat (LTR) from HIV-1"
     misc_feature    681..806
                     /label=HIV-1 Psi
                     /note="packaging signal of human immunodeficiency virus
                     type 1"
     misc_feature    1303..1536
                     /label=RRE
                     /note="The Rev response element (RRE) of HIV-1 allows for
                     Rev-dependent mRNA export from the nucleus to the
                     cytoplasm."
     CDS             1721..1765
                     /codon_start=1
                     /product="antigenic peptide corresponding to amino acids
                     655 to 669 of the HIV envelope protein gp41 (Lutje Hulsik
                     et al., 2013)"
                     /label=gp41 peptide
                     /note="recognized by the 2H10 single-chain llama nanobody"
                     /translation="KNEQELLELDKWASL"
     misc_feature    2058..2175
                     /label=cPPT/CTS
                     /note="central polypurine tract and central termination
                     sequence of HIV-1"
     promoter        2223..3401
                     /label=EF-1-alpha promoter
                     /note="strong constitutive promoter for human elongation
                     factor EF-1-alpha"
     intron          2454..3392
                     /label=EF-1-alpha intron A
                     /note="intron upstream of the start codon of human
                     EF-1-alpha"
     primer_bind     3349..3369
                     /label=EF1a-F
                     /note="Human elongation factor-1a promoter, forward primer"
     protein_bind    3421..3445
                     /gene="mutant version of attB"
                     /label=attB1
                     /bound_moiety="BP Clonase(TM)"
                     /note="recombination site for the Gateway(R) BP reaction"
     protein_bind    complement(4937..4961)
                     /gene="mutant version of attB"
                     /label=attB2
                     /bound_moiety="BP Clonase(TM)"
                     /note="recombination site for the Gateway(R) BP reaction"
     promoter        4969..4987
                     /label=T3 promoter
                     /note="promoter for bacteriophage T3 RNA polymerase"
     primer_bind     complement(5012..5031)
                     /label=T7
                     /note="T7 promoter, forward primer"
     promoter        complement(5013..5031)
                     /label=T7 promoter
                     /note="promoter for bacteriophage T7 RNA polymerase"
     protein_bind    complement(5037..5057)
                     /gene="mutant version of attB"
                     /label=attB4
                     /bound_moiety="BP Clonase(TM)"
                     /note="core recombination site for the Gateway(R) BP
                     reaction"
     CDS             5111..5152
                     /codon_start=1
                     /product="epitope tag from simian virus 5"
                     /label=V5 tag
                     /translation="GKPIPNPLLGLDST"
     misc_feature    5173..5740
                     /label=IRES
                     /note="internal ribosome entry site (IRES) of the
                     encephalomyocarditis virus (EMCV)"
     misc_feature    5190..5742
                     /label=IRES
                     /note="internal ribosome entry site (IRES) of the
                     encephalomyocarditis virus (EMCV)"
     primer_bind     complement(5334..5351)
                     /label=IRES reverse
                     /note="IRES internal ribosome entry site, reverse primer.
                     Also called pCDH-rev"
     primer_bind     5561..5580
                     /label=IRES-F
                     /note="IRES internal ribosome entry site, forward primer"
     CDS             5754..6473
                     /codon_start=1
                     /product="the original enhanced GFP (Yang et al., 1996)"
                     /label=EGFP
                     /note="mammalian codon-optimized"
                     /translation="MVSKGEELFTGVVPILVELDGDVNGHKFSVSGEGEGDATYGKLTL
                     KFICTTGKLPVPWPTLVTTLTYGVQCFSRYPDHMKQHDFFKSAMPEGYVQERTIFFKDD
                     GNYKTRAEVKFEGDTLVNRIELKGIDFKEDGNILGHKLEYNYNSHNVYIMADKQKNGIK
                     VNFKIRHNIEDGSVQLADHYQQNTPIGDGPVLLPDNHYLSTQSALSKDPNEKRDHMVLL
                     EFVTAAGITLGMDELYK"
     CDS             5754..6470
                     /codon_start=1
                     /product="enhanced GFP"
                     /label=EGFP
                     /translation="MVSKGEELFTGVVPILVELDGDVNGHKFSVSGEGEGDATYGKLTL
                     KFICTTGKLPVPWPTLVTTLTYGVQCFSRYPDHMKQHDFFKSAMPEGYVQERTIFFKDD
                     GNYKTRAEVKFEGDTLVNRIELKGIDFKEDGNILGHKLEYNYNSHNVYIMADKQKNGIK
                     VNFKIRHNIEDGSVQLADHYQQNTPIGDGPVLLPDNHYLSTQSALSKDPNEKRDHMVLL
                     EFVTAAGITLGMDELYK"
     primer_bind     complement(5799..5820)
                     /label=EGFP-N
                     /note="EGFP, reverse primer"
     primer_bind     complement(6060..6079)
                     /label=EXFP-R
                     /note="For distinguishing EGFP variants, reverse primer"
     primer_bind     6407..6428
                     /label=EGFP-C
                     /note="EGFP, forward primer"
     misc_feature    6487..7075
                     /label=WPRE
                     /note="woodchuck hepatitis virus posttranscriptional
                     regulatory element"
     primer_bind     complement(6540..6560)
                     /label=WPRE-R
                     /note="WPRE, reverse primer"
     CDS             complement(6958..6969)
                     /codon_start=1
                     /product="Factor Xa recognition and cleavage site"
                     /label=Factor Xa site
                     /translation="IEGR"
     LTR             7150..7383
                     /label=3' LTR (Delta-U3)
                     /note="self-inactivating 3' long terminal repeat (LTR) from
                     HIV-1"
     primer_bind     complement(7502..7520)
                     /label=pBRforEco
                     /note="pBR322 vectors, upsteam of EcoRI site, forward
                     primer"
     promoter        7588..7692
                     /gene="bla"
                     /label=AmpR promoter
     CDS             7693..8553
                     /codon_start=1
                     /gene="bla"
                     /product="beta-lactamase"
                     /label=AmpR
                     /note="confers resistance to ampicillin, carbenicillin, and
                     related antibiotics"
                     /translation="MSIQHFRVALIPFFAAFCLPVFAHPETLVKVKDAEDQLGARVGYI
                     ELDLNSGKILESFRPEERFPMMSTFKVLLCGAVLSRVDAGQEQLGRRIHYSQNDLVEYS
                     PVTEKHLTDGMTVRELCSAAITMSDNTAANLLLTTIGGPKELTAFLHNMGDHVTRLDRW
                     EPELNEAIPNDERDTTMPVAMATTLRKLLTGELLTLASRQQLIDWMEADKVAGPLLRSA
                     LPAGWFIADKSGAGERGSRGIIAALGPDGKPSRIVVIYTTGSQATMDERNRQIAEIGAS
                     LIKHW"
     primer_bind     complement(7911..7930)
                     /label=Amp-R
                     /note="Ampicillin resistance gene, reverse primer"
     rep_origin      8724..9312
                     /direction=RIGHT
                     /label=ori
                     /note="high-copy-number ColE1/pMB1/pBR322/pUC origin of
                     replication"
     primer_bind     9213..9232
                     /label=pBR322ori-F
                     /note="pBR322 origin, forward primer"
     primer_bind     9466..9483
                     /label=L4440
                     /note="L4440 vector, forward primer"
     primer_bind     9575..9594
                     /label=SV40pro-F
                     /note="SV40 promoter/origin, forward primer"
     protein_bind    9723..9744
                     /label=CAP binding site
                     /bound_moiety="E. coli catabolite activator protein"
                     /note="CAP binding activates transcription in the presence
                     of cAMP."
     promoter        9759..9789
                     /label=lac promoter
                     /note="promoter for the E. coli lac operon"
     protein_bind    9797..9813
                     /label=lac operator
                     /bound_moiety="lac repressor encoded by lacI"
                     /note="The lac repressor binds to the lac operator to
                     inhibit transcription in E. coli. This inhibition can be
                     relieved by adding lactose or
                     isopropyl-beta-D-thiogalactopyranoside (IPTG)."
     primer_bind     9802..9824
                     /label=M13/pUC Reverse
                     /note="In lacZ gene"
     primer_bind     9821..9837
                     /label=M13 rev
                     /note="common sequencing primer, one of multiple similar
                     variants"
     primer_bind     9821..9837
                     /label=M13 Reverse
                     /note="In lacZ gene. Also called M13-rev"
     primer_bind     9887..9906
                     /label=EBV-rev
                     /note="SV40 polyA terminator, reverse primer"
ORIGIN
        1 tggaagggct aattcactcc caaagaagac aagatatcct tgatctgtgg atctaccaca
       61 cacaaggcta cttccctgat tagcagaact acacaccagg gccaggggtc agatatccac
      121 tgacctttgg atggtgctac aagctagtac cagttgagcc agataaggta gaagaggcca
      181 ataaaggaga gaacaccagc ttgttacacc ctgtgagcct gcatgggatg gatgacccgg
      241 agagagaagt gttagagtgg aggtttgaca gccgcctagc atttcatcac gtggcccgag
      301 agctgcatcc ggagtacttc aagaactgct gatatcgagc ttgctacaag ggactttccg
      361 ctggggactt tccagggagg cgtggcctgg gcgggactgg ggagtggcga gccctcagat
      421 cctgcatata agcagctgct ttttgcctgt actgggtctc tctggttaga ccagatctga
      481 gcctgggagc tctctggcta actagggaac ccactgctta agcctcaata aagcttgcct
      541 tgagtgcttc aagtagtgtg tgcccgtctg ttgtgtgact ctggtaacta gagatccctc
      601 agaccctttt agtcagtgtg gaaaatctct agcagtggcg cccgaacagg gacttgaaag
      661 cgaaagggaa accagaggag ctctctcgac gcaggactcg gcttgctgaa gcgcgcacgg
      721 caagaggcga ggggcggcga ctggtgagta cgccaaaaat tttgactagc ggaggctaga
      781 aggagagaga tgggtgcgag agcgtcagta ttaagcgggg gagaattaga tcgcgatggg
      841 aaaaaattcg gttaaggcca gggggaaaga aaaaatataa attaaaacat atagtatggg
      901 caagcaggga gctagaacga ttcgcagtta atcctggcct gttagaaaca tcagaaggct
      961 gtagacaaat actgggacag ctacaaccat cccttcagac aggatcagaa gaacttagat
     1021 cattatataa tacagtagca accctctatt gtgtgcatca aaggatagag ataaaagaca
     1081 ccaaggaagc tttagacaag atagaggaag agcaaaacaa aagtaagacc accgcacagc
     1141 aagcggccgg ccgctgatct tcagacctgg aggaggagat atgagggaca attggagaag
     1201 tgaattatat aaatataaag tagtaaaaat tgaaccatta ggagtagcac ccaccaaggc
     1261 aaagagaaga gtggtgcaga gagaaaaaag agcagtggga ataggagctt tgttccttgg
     1321 gttcttggga gcagcaggaa gcactatggg cgcagcgtca atgacgctga cggtacaggc
     1381 cagacaatta ttgtctggta tagtgcagca gcagaacaat ttgctgaggg ctattgaggc
     1441 gcaacagcat ctgttgcaac tcacagtctg gggcatcaag cagctccagg caagaatcct
     1501 ggctgtggaa agatacctaa aggatcaaca gctcctgggg atttggggtt gctctggaaa
     1561 actcatttgc accactgctg tgccttggaa tgctagttgg agtaataaat ctctggaaca
     1621 gatttggaat cacacgacct ggatggagtg ggacagagaa attaacaatt acacaagctt
     1681 aatacactcc ttaattgaag aatcgcaaaa ccagcaagaa aagaatgaac aagaattatt
     1741 ggaattagat aaatgggcaa gtttgtggaa ttggtttaac ataacaaatt ggctgtggta
     1801 tataaaatta ttcataatga tagtaggagg cttggtaggt ttaagaatag tttttgctgt
     1861 actttctata gtgaatagag ttaggcaggg atattcacca ttatcgtttc agacccacct
     1921 cccaaccccg aggggacccg acaggcccga aggaatagaa gaagaaggtg gagagagaga
     1981 cagagacaga tccattcgat tagtgaacgg atctcgacgg tatcgccgaa ttcacaaatg
     2041 gcagtattca tccacaattt taaaagaaaa ggggggattg gggggtacag tgcaggggaa
     2101 agaatagtag acataatagc aacagacata caaactaaag aattacaaaa acaaattaca
     2161 aaaattcaaa attttcgggt ttattacagg gacagcagag atccagtttg gactagtcgt
     2221 gaggctccgg tgcccgtcag tgggcagagc gcacatcgcc cacagtcccc gagaagttgg
     2281 ggggaggggt cggcaattga accggtgcct agagaaggtg gcgcggggta aactgggaaa
     2341 gtgatgtcgt gtactggctc cgcctttttc ccgagggtgg gggagaaccg tatataagtg
     2401 cagtagtcgc cgtgaacgtt ctttttcgca acgggtttgc cgccagaaca caggtaagtg
     2461 ccgtgtgtgg ttcccgcggg cctggcctct ttacgggtta tggcccttgc gtgccttgaa
     2521 ttacttccac ctggctgcag tacgtgattc ttgatcccga gcttcgggtt ggaagtgggt
     2581 gggagagttc gaggccttgc gcttaaggag ccccttcgcc tcgtgcttga gttgaggcct
     2641 ggcctgggcg ctggggccgc cgcgtgcgaa tctggtggca ccttcgcgcc tgtctcgctg
     2701 ctttcgataa gtctctagcc atttaaaatt tttgatgacc tgctgcgacg ctttttttct
     2761 ggcaagatag tcttgtaaat gcgggccaag atctgcacac tggtatttcg gtttttgggg
     2821 ccgcgggcgg cgacggggcc cgtgcgtccc agcgcacatg ttcggcgagg cggggcctgc
     2881 gagcgcggcc accgagaatc ggacgggggt agtctcaagc tggccggcct gctctggtgc
     2941 ctggcctcgc gccgccgtgt atcgccccgc cctgggcggc aaggctggcc cggtcggcac
     3001 cagttgcgtg agcggaaaga tggccgcttc ccggccctgc tgcagggagc tcaaaatgga
     3061 ggacgcggcg ctcgggagag cgggcgggtg agtcacccac acaaaggaaa agggcctttc
     3121 cgtcctcagc cgtcgcttca tgtgactcca cggagtaccg ggcgccgtcc aggcacctcg
     3181 attagttctc gagcttttgg agtacgtcgt ctttaggttg gggggagggg ttttatgcga
     3241 tggagtttcc ccacactgag tgggtggaga ctgaagttag gccagcttgg cacttgatgt
     3301 aattctcctt ggaatttgcc ctttttgagt ttggatcttg gttcattctc aagcctcaga
     3361 cagtggttca aagttttttt cttccatttc aggtgtcgtg aagcggccct gcagatatca
     3421 acaagtttgt acaaaaaagt tggcaccatg gtaacgtggc tttacagatt tttacccact
     3481 tcaaatatgg ccgccaagct ccgttctctt ttaccgcctg atctacggct acaattctgg
     3541 cttcatgccc gcctccaaaa gtgcttcctc tcgaggggtt gtggttctta ctgcgcaggc
     3601 gcaaaagcaa gtccttttcc gggcaaaatg gcgatgggac taatgtgcgg acgccgggag
     3661 cttctgcgct tgctacagtc cgggcgtcgg gtccacagcg tcgcagggcc ctcgcaatgg
     3721 cttgggaaac cgctgaccac acggctccta ttcccagtag ccccgtgctg ctgtcgccca
     3781 cactacctct tccttgcggc ttccggcccc cgcagcctca gtacctctgc tatctctttt
     3841 gcagaagtcc aggttcaggc ccctcctgtt gttgctgcaa ctccctcacc cacagcagta
     3901 cctgaggtgg cttctggaga gactgcagat gtagtccaaa ctgctgcaga gcagagcttc
     3961 gctgaactgg ggctggggtc atacacccca gtgggactga tccagaattt actggaattt
     4021 atgcatgttg atctgggcct accttggtgg ggggccattg ctgcatgtac agtctttgcc
     4081 cgctgcctga tttttcctct catcgtgacg ggccagcgag aggcagccag gatccacaat
     4141 cacttgccag agatccagaa gttttccagt cgaatcagag aggccaagtt agcaggagac
     4201 catattgagt attacaaggc ttcctcggag atggcacttt accagaaaaa acatggtatt
     4261 aaactctata aacctctcat tctccctgtg actcaggccc caatcttcat ctccttcttc
     4321 attgctttga gagagatggc caaccttcct gtgcccagcc tgcagacagg tggcctctgg
     4381 tggttccagg atctcacggt atccgatccc atctacatat taccactggc agtcactgct
     4441 acaatgtggg ctgttcttga gctaggtgct gagacaggtg tgcaaagttc tgaccttcag
     4501 tggatgagaa atgtcatcag aatgatgccc ctgataacct tgcccataac catgcatttc
     4561 cccacggcag tgtttatgta ctggctctcc tccaatttgt tttccctggt ccaagtatcc
     4621 tgtctccgga ttccagcagt acgcactgta cttaaaatcc cccagcgagt tgtacatgac
     4681 ctggacaaat tacctccacg ggaaggcttc ctagagagct tcaaaaaagg ctggaaaaat
     4741 gctgaaatga cgcgtcagct gcgagagcgt gaacaacgca tgcggaatca gttggagcta
     4801 gcagccaggg gtcctttacg acagaccttt acccacaacc ctctcctaca acctggaaag
     4861 gataaccctc ccaatatccc tagcagcagc agcagcaaac caaagtcaaa gtatccctgg
     4921 cacgacacac ttggcttgcc aactttcttg tacaaagtgg tgatatccaa ttaaccctca
     4981 ctaaagggaa agtttaagtg atgtatattg tccctatagt gagtcgtatt accacccaac
     5041 ttttctatac aaagtggttg atatccagca cagtggcggc cgctcgagtc tagagggccc
     5101 gcggttcgaa ggtaagccta tccctaaccc tctcctcggt ctcgattcta cgcgtaccgg
     5161 ttagtaatga gatccctccc ccccccntaa cgttactggc cgaagccgct tggaataagg
     5221 ccggtgtgcg tttgtctata tgttattttc caccatattg ccgtcttttg gcaatgtgag
     5281 ggcccggaaa cctggccctg tcttcttgac gagcattcct aggggtcttt cccctctcgc
     5341 caaaggaatg caaggtctgt tgaatgtcgt gaaggaagca gttcctctgg aagcttcttg
     5401 aagacaaaca acgtctgtag cgaccctttg caggcagcgg aaccccccac ctggcgacag
     5461 gtgcctctgc ggccaaaagc cacgtgtata agatacacct gcaaaggcgg cacaacccca
     5521 gtgccacgtt gtgagttgga tagttgtgga aagagtcaaa tggctctcct caagcgtatt
     5581 caacaagggg ctgaaggatg cccagaaggt accccattgt atgggatctg atctggggcc
     5641 tcggtgcaca tgctttacat gtgtttagtc gaggttaaaa aaacgtctag gccccccgaa
     5701 ccacggggac gtggttttcc tttgaaaaac acgatgataa tatggccaca catatggtga
     5761 gcaagggcga ggagctgttc accggggtgg tgcccatcct ggtcgagctg gacggcgacg
     5821 taaacggcca caagttcagc gtgtccggcg agggcgaggg cgatgccacc tacggcaagc
     5881 tgaccctgaa gttcatctgc accaccggca agctgcccgt gccctggccc accctcgtga
     5941 ccaccctgac ctacggcgtg cagtgcttca gccgctaccc cgaccacatg aagcagcacg
     6001 acttcttcaa gtccgccatg cccgaaggct acgtccagga gcgcaccatc ttcttcaagg
     6061 acgacggcaa ctacaagacc cgcgccgagg tgaagttcga gggcgacacc ctggtgaacc
     6121 gcatcgagct gaagggcatc gacttcaagg aggacggcaa catcctgggg cacaagctgg
     6181 agtacaacta caacagccac aacgtctata tcatggccga caagcagaag aacggcatca
     6241 aggtgaactt caagatccgc cacaacatcg aggacggcag cgtgcagctc gccgaccact
     6301 accagcagaa cacccccatc ggcgacggcc ccgtgctgct gcccgacaac cactacctga
     6361 gcacccagtc cgccctgagc aaagacccca acgagaagcg cgatcacatg gtcctgctgg
     6421 agttcgtgac cgccgccggg atcactctcg gcatggacga gctgtacaag taaatcgata
     6481 gatcctaatc aacctctgga ttacaaaatt tgtgaaagat tgactggtat tcttaactat
     6541 gttgctcctt ttacgctatg tggatacgct gctttaatgc ctttgtatca tgctattgct
     6601 tcccgtatgg ctttcatttt ctcctccttg tataaatcct ggttgctgtc tctttatgag
     6661 gagttgtggc ccgttgtcag gcaacgtggc gtggtgtgca ctgtgtttgc tgacgcaacc
     6721 cccactggtt ggggcattgc caccacctgt cagctccttt ccgggacttt cgctttcccc
     6781 ctccctattg ccacggcgga actcatcgcc gcctgccttg cccgctgctg gacaggggct
     6841 cggctgttgg gcactgacaa ttccgtggtg ttgtcgggga aatcatcgtc ctttccttgg
     6901 ctgctcgcct gtgttgccac ctggattctg cgcgggacgt ccttctgcta cgtcccttcg
     6961 gccctcaatc cagcggacct tccttcccgc ggcctgctgc cggctctgcg gcctcttccg
     7021 cgtcttcgcc ttcgccctca gacgagtcgg atctcccttt gggccgcctc cccgcctgag
     7081 atcctttaag accaatgact tacaaggcag ctgtagatct tagccacttt ttaaaagaaa
     7141 aggggggact ggaagggcta attcactccc aacgaagaca agatctgctt tttgcttgta
     7201 ctgggtctct ctggttagac cagatctgag cctgggagct ctctggctaa ctagggaacc
     7261 cactgcttaa gcctcaataa agcttgcctt gagtgcttca agtagtgtgt gcccgtctgt
     7321 tgtgtgactc tggtaactag agatccctca gaccctttta gtcagtgtgg aaaatctcta
     7381 gcagtagtag ttcatgtcat cttattattc agtatttata acttgcaaag aaatgaatat
     7441 cagagagtga gaggcccggg ttaattaagg aaagggctag atcattcttg aagacgaaag
     7501 ggcctcgtga tacgcctatt tttataggtt aatgtcatga taataatggt ttcttagacg
     7561 tcaggtggca cttttcgggg aaatgtgcgc ggaaccccta tttgtttatt tttctaaata
     7621 cattcaaata tgtatccgct catgagacaa taaccctgat aaatgcttca ataatattga
     7681 aaaaggaaga gtatgagtat tcaacatttc cgtgtcgccc ttattccctt ttttgcggca
     7741 ttttgccttc ctgtttttgc tcacccagaa acgctggtga aagtaaaaga tgctgaagat
     7801 cagttgggtg cacgagtggg ttacatcgaa ctggatctca acagcggtaa gatccttgag
     7861 agttttcgcc ccgaagaacg ttttccaatg atgagcactt ttaaagttct gctatgtggc
     7921 gcggtattat cccgtgttga cgccgggcaa gagcaactcg gtcgccgcat acactattct
     7981 cagaatgact tggttgagta ctcaccagtc acagaaaagc atcttacgga tggcatgaca
     8041 gtaagagaat tatgcagtgc tgccataacc atgagtgata acactgcggc caacttactt
     8101 ctgacaacga tcggaggacc gaaggagcta accgcttttt tgcacaacat gggggatcat
     8161 gtaactcgcc ttgatcgttg ggaaccggag ctgaatgaag ccataccaaa cgacgagcgt
     8221 gacaccacga tgcctgtagc aatggcaaca acgttgcgca aactattaac tggcgaacta
     8281 cttactctag cttcccggca acaattaata gactggatgg aggcggataa agttgcagga
     8341 ccacttctgc gctcggccct tccggctggc tggtttattg ctgataaatc tggagccggt
     8401 gagcgtgggt ctcgcggtat cattgcagca ctggggccag atggtaagcc ctcccgtatc
     8461 gtagttatct acacgacggg gagtcaggca actatggatg aacgaaatag acagatcgct
     8521 gagataggtg cctcactgat taagcattgg taactgtcag accaagttta ctcatatata
     8581 ctttagattg atttaaaact tcatttttaa tttaaaagga tctaggtgaa gatccttttt
     8641 gataatctca tgaccaaaat cccttaacgt gagttttcgt tccactgagc gtcagacccc
     8701 gtagaaaaga tcaaaggatc ttcttgagat cctttttttc tgcgcgtaat ctgctgcttg
     8761 caaacaaaaa aaccaccgct accagcggtg gtttgtttgc cggatcaaga gctaccaact
     8821 ctttttccga aggtaactgg cttcagcaga gcgcagatac caaatactgt tcttctagtg
     8881 tagccgtagt taggccacca cttcaagaac tctgtagcac cgcctacata cctcgctctg
     8941 ctaatcctgt taccagtggc tgctgccagt ggcgataagt cgtgtcttac cgggttggac
     9001 tcaagacgat agttaccgga taaggcgcag cggtcgggct gaacgggggg ttcgtgcaca
     9061 cagcccagct tggagcgaac gacctacacc gaactgagat acctacagcg tgagctatga
     9121 gaaagcgcca cgcttcccga agggagaaag gcggacaggt atccggtaag cggcagggtc
     9181 ggaacaggag agcgcacgag ggagcttcca gggggaaacg cctggtatct ttatagtcct
     9241 gtcgggtttc gccacctctg acttgagcgt cgatttttgt gatgctcgtc aggggggcgg
     9301 agcctatgga aaaacgccag caacgcggcc tttttacggt tcctggcctt ttgctggcct
     9361 tttgctcaca tgttctttcc tgcgttatcc cctgattctg tggataaccg tattaccgcc
     9421 tttgagtgag ctgataccgc tcgccgcagc cgaacgaccg agcgcagcga gtcagtgagc
     9481 gaggaagcgg aagagcgccc aatacgcaaa ccgcctctcc ccgcgcgttg gccgattcat
     9541 taatgcagca agctcatggc tgactaattt tttttattta tgcagaggcc gaggccgcct
     9601 cggcctctga gctattccag aagtagtgag gaggcttttt tggaggccta ggcttttgca
     9661 aaaagctccc cgtggcacga caggtttccc gactggaaag cgggcagtga gcgcaacgca
     9721 attaatgtga gttagctcac tcattaggca ccccaggctt tacactttat gcttccggct
     9781 cgtatgttgt gtggaattgt gagcggataa caatttcaca caggaaacag ctatgacatg
     9841 attacgaatt tcacaaataa agcatttttt tcactgcatt ctagttgtgg tttgtccaaa
     9901 ctcatcaatg tatcttatca tgtctggatc aactggataa ctcaagctaa ccaaaatcat
     9961 cccaaacttc ccaccccata ccctattacc actgccaatt acctgtggtt tcatttactc
    10021 taaacctgtg attcctctga attattttca ttttaaagaa attgtatttg ttaaatatgt
    10081 actacaaact tagtagt
//
