[The description below was written by a language model from this plasmid's Addgene catalogue record and the feature table of its GenBank file.]
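Description:
pHAGE-OXA1L-L57F is an HIV-1-based lentiviral expression plasmid of about 10.1 kb, built on the pHAGE backbone to deliver a mutant human OXA1L open reading frame into mammalian cells. In bacteria it is maintained through a high-copy ColE1/pUC-type origin and selected with ampicillin via the beta-lactamase gene. The viral portion contains a full-length LTR at the upstream end (auto-annotated as a 3' LTR, though it occupies the 5' position), the Psi packaging signal, the Rev response element for Rev-dependent nuclear export of the genomic RNA, the cPPT/CTS element that aids nuclear import, and a U3-deleted downstream LTR that renders the integrated provirus self-inactivating. Packaging and envelope functions are not on the plasmid and must be provided in trans.

The payload is driven by the constitutive human EF-1-alpha promoter, including its first intron. The OXA1L coding sequence carrying the L57F substitution was introduced by Gateway recombination. It is not annotated as its own feature, but it corresponds to the interval between the attB1 and attB2 sites. Downstream lie short T3 and T7 promoter sequences, an attB4 site and a V5 epitope tag. The record does not state whether the V5 tag is read in frame with the insert. An EMCV IRES then directs translation of EGFP from the same transcript, so transduced cells can be identified or sorted by fluorescence, and a WPRE enhances transcript expression. No mammalian drug-selection marker is annotated. The construct comes from a large-scale project on the functional annotation of somatic mutations in cancer, where it serves for stable expression of this OXA1L variant.
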