Addgene plasmid #116445: pHAGE-OXA1L-L57F
Purpose: Lentiviral expression of OXA1L L57F
Depositing lab: Gordon Mills & Kenneth Scott. Depositing organization: Baylor College of Medicine. Publication: Systematic Functional Annotation of Somatic Mutations in Cancer. Ng PK, Li J, Jeong KJ, Shao S, Chen H, Tsang YH, Sengupta S, Wang Z, Bhavana VH, Tran R, Soewito S, Minussi DC, Moreno D, Kong K, Dogruluk T, Lu H, Gao J, Tokheim C, Zhou DC, Johnson AM, Zeng J, Ip CKM, Ju Z, Wester M, Yu S, Li Y, Vellano CP, Schultz N, Karchin R, Ding L, Lu Y, Cheung LWT, Chen K, Shaw KR, Meric-Bernstam F, Scott KL, Yi S, Sahni N, Liang H, Mills GB. Cancer Cell. 2018 Mar 12;33(3):450-462.e10. doi: 10.1016/j.ccell.2018.01.021. PubMed 29533785.
Backbone
  Vector backbone: pHAGE
  Vector type: Lentiviral
Growth in bacteria
  Bacterial resistance: Ampicillin, 100 μg/mL
  Growth temperature: 37°C
  Growth strain: Stbl3
  Copy number: High Copy
Gene/Insert
  Gene/Insert name: OXA1L
  Species: H. sapiens (human)
  Mutation: L57F
  Entrez Gene: OXA1L (a.k.a. OXA1, MGC133129)
  Cloning method: Gateway Cloning
Terms and licenses: Academic/Nonprofit Terms; Industry Terms: Not Available to Industry
How to cite: pHAGE-OXA1L-L57F was a gift from Gordon Mills & Kenneth Scott (Addgene plasmid # 116445 ; http://n2t.net/addgene:116445 ; RRID:Addgene_116445)
