>Addgene plasmid #116445 | pHAGE-OXA1L-L57F | depositor partial sequence | sequence record 219319 | insert
ATGGTAACGTGGCTTTACAGATTTTTACCCACTTCAAATATGGCCGCCAAGCTCCGTTCTCTTTTACCGC
CTGATCTACGGCTACAATTCTGGCTTCATGCCCGCCTCCAAAAGTGCTTCCTCTCGAGGGGTTGTGGTTC
TTACTGCGCAGGCGCAAAAGCAAGTCCTTTTCCGGGCAAAATGGCGATGGGACTAATGTGCGGACGCCGG
GAGCTTCTGCGCTTGCTACAGTCCGGGCGTCGGGTCCACAGCGTCGCAGGGCCCTCGCAATGGCTTGGGA
AACCGCTGACCACACGGCTCCTATTCCCAGTAGCCCCGTGCTGCTGTCGCCCACACTACCTCTTCCTTGC
GGCTTCCGGCCCCCGCAGCCTCAGTACCTCTGCTATCTCTTTTGCAGAAGTCCAGGTTCAGGCCCCTCCT
GTTGTTGCTGCAACTCCCTCACCCACAGCAGTACCTGAGGTGGCTTCTGGAGAGACTGCAGATGTAGTCC
AAACTGCTGCAGAGCAGAGCTTCGCTGAACTGGGGCTGGGGTCATACACCCCAGTGGGACTGATCCAGAA
TTTACTGGAATTTATGCATGTTGATCTGGGCCTACCTTGGTGGGGGGCCATTGCTGCATGTACAGTCTTT
GCCCGCTGCCTGATTTTTCCTCTCATCGTGACGGGCCAGCGAGAGGCAGCCAGGATCCACAATCACTTGC
CAGAGATCCAGAAGTTTTCCAGTCGAATCAGAGAGGCCAAGTTAGCAGGAGACCATATTGAGTATTACAA
GGCTTCCTCGGAGATGGCACTTTACCAGAAAAAACATGGTATTAAACTCTATAAACCTCTCATTCTCCCT
GTGACTCAGGCCCCAATCTTCATCTCCTTCTTCATTGCTTTGAGAGAGATGGCCAACCTTCCTGTGCCCA
GCCTGCAGACAGGTGGCCTCTGGTGGTTCCAGGATCTCACGGTATCCGATCCCATCTACATATTACCACT
GGCAGTCACTGCTACAATGTGGGCTGTTCTTGAGCTAGGTGCTGAGACAGGTGTGCAAAGTTCTGACCTT
CAGTGGATGAGAAATGTCATCAGAATGATGCCCCTGATAACCTTGCCCATAACCATGCATTTCCCCACGG
CAGTGTTTATGTACTGGCTCTCCTCCAATTTGTTTTCCCTGGTCCAAGTATCCTGTCTCCGGATTCCAGC
AGTACGCACTGTACTTAAAATCCCCCAGCGAGTTGTACATGACCTGGACAAATTACCTCCACGGGAAGGC
TTCCTAGAGAGCTTCAAAAAAGGCTGGAAAAATGCTGAAATGACGCGTCAGCTGCGAGAGCGTGAACAAC
GCATGCGGAATCAGTTGGAGCTAGCAGCCAGGGGTCCTTTACGACAGACCTTTACCCACAACCCTCTCCT
ACAACCTGGAAAGGATAACCCTCCCAATATCCCTAGCAGCAGCAGCAGCAAACCAAAGTCAAAGTATCCC
TGGCACGACACACTTGGC
